Addgene plasmid #227492: pk335-CARGO-3mer-35kb-DSF
Purpose: 3-mer gRNA array targeting Sp dCas9/Cas9 to the Prdm8-Fgf5 locus
Depositing lab: Joanna Wysocka. Depositing organization: Stanford University. Publication: Long-range regulation of transcription scales with genomic distance in a gene-specific manner. Jensen CL, Chen LF, Swigut T, Crocker OJ, Yao D, Bassik MC, Ferrell JE Jr, Boettiger AN, Wysocka J. Mol Cell. 2025 Jan 16;85(2):347-361.e7. doi: 10.1016/j.molcel.2024.10.021. Epub 2024 Dec 2. PubMed 39626660.
Backbone
  Vector backbone: pk335-BFP
  Vector type: CRISPR
  Selectable markers: Neomycin (select with G418) ; TagBFP
Growth in bacteria
  Bacterial resistance: Kanamycin, 50 μg/mL
  Growth temperature: 37°C
  Growth strain: NEB Stable
  Copy number: High Copy
Gene/Insert
  Gene/Insert name: CARGO to 35kb Downstream Fgf5 (alt name: CARGOE1E2)
  gRNA/shRNA sequence: CTGCAGATACCTGCAGAGTT, CTTAATCATGTCTGTTTACC, TAAAATAACAGACTACTCCG
  Species: M. musculus (mouse), Synthetic
  Cloning method: Other
Terms and licenses: Academic/Nonprofit Terms; Industry Terms: Not Available to Industry
How to cite: pk335-CARGO-3mer-35kb-DSF was a gift from Joanna Wysocka (Addgene plasmid # 227492 ; http://n2t.net/addgene:227492 ; RRID:Addgene_227492)
