[The description below was written by a language model from this plasmid's Addgene catalogue record and pLannotate feature annotations shown in this document.]
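Description:
pk335-CARGO-3mer-35kb-DSF is a 6.6 kb mammalian CRISPR guide-expression plasmid built on the pk335-BFP backbone. It carries a "CARGO" multi-guide array of three S. pyogenes-type gRNAs that direct Cas9 or dCas9 to a site in the mouse Prdm8-Fgf5 locus, described in the record as 35 kb downstream of Fgf5. No Cas9 coding sequence is annotated, so the nuclease or dCas9 fusion must be supplied separately.

The annotation shows a tandem repeat of human U6 (RNA polymerase III) promoters alternating with SpCas9 guide scaffold segments (annotated as tracrRNA fragments). Four copies of each are detected, and the pattern is offset so that it begins with a scaffold and ends with a U6 promoter. This appears to give three complete U6–spacer–scaffold units, matching the three listed guides, although the spacers themselves are not annotated. Such repetitive arrays are prone to recombination, which fits the recombination-deficient bacterial strain listed.

Downstream of the array, a CBh-type hybrid promoter (CMV enhancer, chicken β-actin promoter and hybrid intron) drives mammalian codon-optimized TagBFP with a bGH polyadenylation signal, giving a blue fluorescent marker of transfected cells. A dual PGK/EM7 promoter arrangement expresses the Tn5 NeoR/KanR gene, so one cassette provides G418 selection in mammalian cells and kanamycin selection in E. coli. Propagation relies on a high-copy ColE1/pUC origin, and an f1 origin is also present. A φC31 attB site is annotated and could allow integrase-mediated genomic insertion, though the record does not state this use. The single AAV2 ITR and the β-lactamase fragment appear to be backbone remnants. The associated work concerns how long-range transcriptional regulation scales with genomic distance.
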