Features (pLannotate 1.2.2; 25 found; start..end, strand, type, name):
      1..589     +  rep_origin     ori: high-copy-number ColE1/pMB1/pBR322/pUC origin of replication
    669..736     +  misc_RNA       tracrRNA (fragment): trans-activating CRISPR RNA for the Streptococcus pyogenes CRISPR/Cas9 system
    768..998     +  promoter       U6 promoter: RNA polymerase III promoter for human U6 snRNA
   1046..1113    +  misc_RNA       tracrRNA (fragment): trans-activating CRISPR RNA for the Streptococcus pyogenes CRISPR/Cas9 system
   1145..1376    +  promoter       U6 promoter: RNA polymerase III promoter for human U6 snRNA
   1424..1491    +  misc_RNA       tracrRNA (fragment): trans-activating CRISPR RNA for the Streptococcus pyogenes CRISPR/Cas9 system
   1523..1754    +  promoter       U6 promoter: RNA polymerase III promoter for human U6 snRNA
   1802..1869    +  misc_RNA       tracrRNA (fragment): trans-activating CRISPR RNA for the Streptococcus pyogenes CRISPR/Cas9 system
   1901..2132    +  promoter       U6 promoter: RNA polymerase III promoter for human U6 snRNA
   2161..2446    +  enhancer       CMV enhancer: human cytomegalovirus immediate early enhancer; contains an 18-bp deletion relative to the standard CMV enhancer
   2448..2576    +  promoter       chicken β-actin promoter (fragment): contains a 21-bp deletion relative to the standard chicken β-actin promoter
   2584..2730    +  promoter       chicken β-actin promoter (fragment): contains a 21-bp deletion relative to the standard chicken β-actin promoter
   2731..2958    +  intron         hybrid intron: hybrid between chicken β-actin (CBA) and minute virus of mice (MMV) introns (Gray et al., 2011)
   2976..3677    +  CDS            TagBFP: monomeric blue fluorescent protein mammalian codon-optimized
   3708..3819    +  polyA_signal   bGH poly(A) signal: bovine growth hormone polyadenylation signal
   3919..3988    +  protein_bind   attB: attB site for the φC31 integrase (Groth et al., 2000) phage φC31 integrase
   3991..4131    +  repeat_region  AAV2 ITR: inverted terminal repeat of adeno-associated virus serotype 2 inverted
   4136..4187    -  misc_feature   bom (fragment): basis of mobility region from pBR322
   4206..4661    +  rep_origin     f1 ori (sequence partly withheld): f1 bacteriophage origin of replication; arrow indicates direction of (+) strand synthesis
   4662..4703    -  misc_feature   bom (fragment): basis of mobility region from pBR322
   4704..5190    +  promoter       PGK promoter: mouse phosphoglycerate kinase 1 promoter
   5212..5259    +  promoter       EM7 promoter: synthetic bacterial promoter&nbsp
   5279..6082    +  CDS            NeoR/KanR: aminoglycoside phosphotransferase from Tn5; aph(3')-II (or nptII); confers resistance to neomycin, kanamycin, and G418 (Geneticin®)
   6086..6122    +  polyA_signal   PGK poly(A) signal (fragment): mouse phosphoglycerate kinase 1 polyadenylation signal
   6131..6425    +  CDS            bla(M) (fragment): β-lactamase lacking the signal sequence; bla(M); allows cytosolic expression of β-lactamase
>Addgene plasmid #227492 | pk335-CARGO-3mer-35kb-DSF | addgene full sequence | sequence record 452304 | Addgene NGS Result
TTGAGATCCTTTTTTTCTGCGCGTAATCTGCTGCTTGCAAACAAAAAAACCACCGCTACCAGCGGTGGTT
TGTTTGCCGGATCAAGAGCTACCAACTCTTTTTCCGAAGGTAACTGGCTTCAGCAGAGCGCAGATACCAA
ATACTGTTCTTCTAGTGTAGCCGTAGTTAGGCCACCACTTCAAGAACTCTGTAGCACCGCCTACATACCT
CGCTCTGCTAATCCTGTTACCAGTGGCTGCTGCCAGTGGCGATAAGTCGTGTCTTACCGGGTTGGACTCA
AGACGATAGTTACCGGATAAGGCGCAGCGGTCGGGCTGAACGGGGGGTTCGTGCACACAGCCCAGCTTGG
AGCGAACGACCTACACCGAACTGAGATACCTACAGCGTGAGCTATGAGAAAGCGCCACGCTTCCCGAAGG
GAGAAAGGCGGACAGGTATCCGGTAAGCGGCAGGGTCGGAACAGGAGAGCGCACGAGGGAGCTTCCAGGG
GGAAACGCCTGGTATCTTTATAGTCCTGTCGGGTTTCGCCACCTCTGACTTGAGCGTCGATTTTTGTGAT
GCTCGTCAGGGGGGCGGAGCCTATGGAAAAACGCCAGCAACGCGGCCTTTTTACGGTTCCTGGCCTTTTG
CTGGCCTTTTGCTCACATGTGTTTAAGAGCTATGCTGGAAACAGCATAGCAAGTTTAAATAAGGCTAGTC
CGTTATCAACTTGAAAAAGTGGCACCGAGTCGGTGCTTTTTTTCTCGAGTACTAGGATCCATTAGGCTTT
CCCATGATTCCTTCATATTTGCATATACGATACAAGGCTGTTAGAGAGATAATTGGAATTAATTTGACTG
TAAACACAAAGATATTAGTACAAAATACTGACGTAGAAAGTAATAATTTCTTGGGTAGTTTGCAGTTTTA
AAATTATGTTTTAAAATGGACTATCATATGCTTACCGTAACTTGAAAGTATTTCGATTTCTTGGCTTTAT
ATATCTTGTGGAAAGGACGAAACACCGCTGCAGATACCTGCAGAGTTGTTTAAGAGCTATGCTGGAAACA
GCATAGCAAGTTTAAATAAGGCTAGTCCGTTATCAACTTGAAAAAGTGGCACCGAGTCGGTGCTTTTTTT
CTCGAGTACTAGGATCCATTAGGCTTTCCCATGATTCCTTCATATTTGCATATACGATACAAGGCTGTTA
GAGAGATAATTGGAATTAATTTGACTGTAAACACAAAGATATTAGTACAAAATACGTGACGTAGAAAGTA
ATAATTTCTTGGGTAGTTTGCAGTTTTAAAATTATGTTTTAAAATGGACTATCATATGCTTACCGTAACT
TGAAAGTATTTCGATTTCTTGGCTTTATATATCTTGTGGAAAGGACGAAACACCGCTTAATCATGTCTGT
TTACCGTTTAAGAGCTATGCTGGAAACAGCATAGCAAGTTTAAATAAGGCTAGTCCGTTATCAACTTGAA
AAAGTGGCACCGAGTCGGTGCTTTTTTTCTCGAGTACTAGGATCCATTAGGCTTTCCCATGATTCCTTCA
TATTTGCATATACGATACAAGGCTGTTAGAGAGATAATTGGAATTAATTTGACTGTAAACACAAAGATAT
TAGTACAAAATACGTGACGTAGAAAGTAATAATTTCTTGGGTAGTTTGCAGTTTTAAAATTATGTTTTAA
AATGGACTATCATATGCTTACCGTAACTTGAAAGTATTTCGATTTCTTGGCTTTATATATCTTGTGGAAA
GGACGAAACACCGTAAAATAACAGACTACTCCGGTTTAAGAGCTATGCTGGAAACAGCATAGCAAGTTTA
AATAAGGCTAGTCCGTTATCAACTTGAAAAAGTGGCACCGAGTCGGTGCTTTTTTTCTCGAGTACTAGGA
TCCATTAGGCTTTCCCATGATTCCTTCATATTTGCATATACGATACAAGGCTGTTAGAGAGATAATTGGA
ATTAATTTGACTGTAAACACAAAGATATTAGTACAAAATACGTGACGTAGAAAGTAATAATTTCTTGGGT
AGTTTGCAGTTTTAAAATTATGTTTTAAAATGGACTATCATATGCTTACCGTAACTTGAAAGTATTTCGA
TTTCTTGGCTTTATATATCTTGTGGAAAGGACGAAACACCGTTTTTTTTCTAGAGGTACCCGTTACATAA
CTTACGGTAAATGGCCCGCCTGGCTGACCGCCCAACGACCCCCGCCCATTGACGTCAATAGTAACGCCAA
TAGGGACTTTCCATTGACGTCAATGGGTGGAGTATTTACGGTAAACTGCCCACTTGGCAGTACATCAAGT
GTATCATATGCCAAGTACGCCCCCTATTGACGTCAATGACGGTAAATGGCCCGCCTGGCATTGTGCCCAG
TACATGACCTTATGGGACTTTCCTACTTGGCAGTACATCTACGTATTAGTCATCGCTATTACCATGGTCG
AGGTGAGCCCCACGTTCTGCTTCACTCTCCCCATCTCCCCCCCCTCCCCACCCCCAATTTTGTATTTATT
TATTTTTTAATTATTTTGTGCAGCGATGGGGGCGGGGGGGGGGGGGGGGGGGGGCGCGSGSSAGGSGGGG
GGGGGSGGGGSGAGGGGSGGGGSGGGGSGAGGSGGAGAGGTGCGGCGGCAGCCAATCAGAGCGGCGCGCT
CCGAAAGTTTCCTTTTATGGCGAGGCGGCGGCGGCGGCGGCCCTATAAAAAGCGAAGCGCGCGGCGGGCG
GGAGTCGCTGCGCGCTGCCTTCGCCCCGTGCCCCGCTCCGCCGCCGCCTCGCGCCGCCCGCCCCGGCTCT
GACTGACCGCGTTACTCCCACAGGTGAGCGGGCGGGACGGCCCTTCTCCTCCGGGCTGTAATTAGCTGAG
CAAGAGGTAAGGGTTTAAGGGATGGTTGGTTGGTGGGGTATTAATGTTTAATTACCTGGAGCACCTGCCT
GAAATCACTTTTTTTCAGGTTGGACCGGTGCCACCATGAGCGAGCTGATTAAGGAGAACATGCACATGAA
GCTGTACATGGAGGGCACCGTGGACAACCATCACTTCAAGTGCACATCCGAGGGCGAAGGCAAGCCCTAC
GAGGGCACCCAGACCATGAGAATCAAGGTGGTCGAGGGCGGCCCTCTCCCCTTCGCCTTCGACATCCTGG
CTACTAGCTTCCTCTACGGCAGCAAGACCTTCATCAACCACACCCAGGGCATCCCCGACTTCTTCAAGCA
GTCCTTCCCTGAGGGCTTCACATGGGAGAGAGTCACCACATACGATGACGGGGGCGTGCTGACCGCTACC
CAGGACACCAGCCTCCAGGACGGCTGCCTCATCTACAACGTCAAGATCAGAGGGGTGAACTTCACATCCA
ACGGCCCTGTGATGCAGAAGAAAACACTCGGCTGGGAGGCCTTCACCGAGACGCTGTACCCCGCTGACGG
CGGCCTGGAAGGCAGAAACGACATGGCCCTGAAGCTCGTGGGCGGGAGCCATCTGATCGCAAACATCAAG
ACCACATATAGATCCAAGAAACCCGCTAAGAACCTCAAGATGCCTGGCGTCTACTATGTGGACTACAGAC
TGGAAAGAATCAAGGAGGCCAACAACGAAACCTACGTCGAGCAGCACGAGGTGGCAGTGGCCAGATACTG
CGACCTCCCTAGCAAACTGGGGCACAAGCTTAATTAAGAATTCCTAGAGCTCGCTGATCAGCCTCGACTG
TGCCTTCTAGTTGCCAGCCATCTGTTGTTTGCCCCTCCCCCGTGCCTTCCTTGACCCTGGAAGGTGCCAC
TCCCACTGTCCTTTCCTAATAAAATGAGGAAATTGCATCGCATTGTCTGAGTAGGTGTCATTCTATTCTG
GGGGGTGGGGTGGGGCAGGACAGCAAGGGGGAGGATTGGGAAGAGAATAGCAGGCATGCTGGGGAGCTCT
CGAAGCCGCGGTGCGGGTGCCAGGGCGTGCCCTTGGGCTCCCCGGGCGCGTACTCCACCTCACCCATCGC
AGGAACCCCTAGTGATGGAGTTGGCCACTCCCTCTCTGCGCGCTCGCTCGCTCACTGAGGCCGGGCGACC
AAAGGTCGCCCGACGCCCGGGCTTTGCCCGGGCGGCCTCAGTGAGCGAGCGAGCGCGCAGCTGCCTGCAG
GGGCGCCTGATGCGGTATTTTCTCCTTACGCATCTGTGCGGTATTTCACACCGCATA
[95 nt withheld, positions 4188-4282]
T
[46 nt withheld, positions 4284-4329]
C
[141 nt withheld, positions 4331-4471]
CCTTTGACGTTGGAGTCCACGTTCTTT
[37 nt withheld, positions 4499-4535]
ACTCTATCTCGGGCTATTCTTTTGATTTATAAGGGATTTTGCCGATTTCGGTCTATTGGTTAAAAAATGA
GCTGATTTAACAAAAATTTAACGCGAATTTTAACAAAATATTAACGTTTACAATTTTATGGTGCACTCTC
AGTACAATCTGCTCTGATGCCGCATAGTGCTTTTCCCAAGGCAGTCTGGAGCATGCGCTTTAGCAGCCCC
GCTGGGCACTTGGCGCTACACAAGTGGCCTCTGGCCTCGCACACATTCCACATCCACCGGTAGGCGCCAA
CCGGCTCCGTTCTTTGGTGGCCCCTTCGCGCCACCTTCTACTCCTCCCCTAGTCAGGAAGTTCCCCCCCG
CCCCGCAGCTCGCGTCGTGCAGGACGTGACAAATGGAAGTAGCACGTCTCACTAGTCTCGTGCAGATGGA
CAGCACCGCTGAGCAATGGAAGCGGGTAGGCCTTTGGGGCAGCGGCCAATAGCAGCTTTGCTCCTTCGCT
TTCTGGGCTCAGAGGCTGGGAAGGGGTGGGTCCGGGGGCGGGCTCAGGGGCGGGCTCAGGGGCGGGGCGG
GCGCCCGAAGGTCCTCCGGAGGCCCGGCATTCTGCACGCTTCAAAAGCGCACGTCTGCCGCGCTGTTCTC
CTCTTCCTCATCTCCGGGCCTTTCGACCGATCATCAAGCTGCACGTGTTGACAATTAATCATCGGCATAG
TATATCGGCATAGTATAATACGACTCACTATAGGAGGGCCACCATGGGATCGGCCATTGAACAAGATGGA
TTGCACGCAGGTTCTCCGGCCGCTTGGGTGGAGAGGCTATTCGGCTATGACTGGGCACAACAGACAATCG
GCTGCTCTGATGCCGCCGTGTTCCGGCTGTCAGCGCAGGGGCGCCCGGTTCTTTTTGTCAAGACCGACCT
GTCCGGTGCCCTGAATGAACTGCAGGACGAGGCAGCGCGGCTATCGTGGCTGGCCACGACGGGCGTTCCT
TGCGCAGCTGTGCTCGACGTTGTCACTGAAGCGGGAAGGGACTGGCTGCTATTGGGCGAAGTGCCGGGGC
AGGATCTCCTGTCATCTCACCTTGCTCCTGCCGAGAAAGTATCCATCATGGCTGATGCAATGCGGCGGCT
GCATACGCTTGATCCGGCTACCTGCCCATTCGACCACCAAGCGAAACATCGCATCGAGCGAGCACGTACT
CGGATGGAAGCCGGTCTTGTCGATCAGGATGATCTGGACGAAGAGCATCAGGGGCTCGCGCCAGCCGAAC
TGTTCGCCAGGCTCAAGGCGCGCATGCCCGACGGCGAGGATCTCGTCGTGACCCATGGCGATGCCTGCTT
GCCGAATATCATGGTGGAAAATGGCCGCTTTTCTGGATTCATCGACTGTGGCCGGCTGGGTGTGGCGGAC
CGCTATCAGGACATAGCGTTGGCTACCCGTGATATTGCTGAAGAGCTTGGCGGCGAATGGGCTGACCGCT
TCCTCGTGCTTTACGGTATCGCCGCTCCCGATTCGCAGCGCATCGCCTTCTATCGCCTTCTTGACGAGTT
CTTCTGATCGAGAAATTGATGATCTATTAAACAATAAAGACGTCCACATGGAAGTGCAAACTATTAACTG
GCGAACTACTTACTCTAGCTTCCCGGCAACAATTAATAGACTGGATGGAGGCGGATAAAGTTGCAGGACC
ACTTCTGCGCTCGGCCCTTCCGGCTGGCTGGTTTATTGCTGATAAATCTGGAGCCGGTGAGCGTGGAAGC
CGCGGTATCATTGCAGCACTGGGGCCAGATGGTAAGCCCTCCCGTATCGTAGTTATCTACACGACGGGGA
GTCAGGCAACTATGGATGAACGAAATAGACAGATCGCTGAGATAGGTGCCTCACTGATTAAGCATTGGTA
ACTGTCAGACCAAGTTTACTCATATATACTTTAGATTGATTTAAAACTTCATTTTTAATTTAAAAGGATC
TAGGTGAAGATCCTTTTTGATAATCTCATGACCAAAATCCCTTAACGTGAGTTTTCGTTCCACTGAGCGT
CAGACCCCGTAGAAAAGATCAAAGGATCTTC
